Addgene plasmid #55006: mCherry-Calreticulin-N-16
Purpose: Localization: Endoplasmic Reticulum, Excitation: 587, Emission: 610
Depositing lab: Michael Davidson. Depositing organization: Florida State University, Tallahassee.
Backbone
  Vector backbone: mCherry-N1
  Backbone size w/o insert (bp): 4750
  Vector type: Mammalian Expression
  Selectable markers: Neomycin (select with G418)
Growth in bacteria
  Bacterial resistance: Kanamycin, 50 μg/mL
  Growth temperature: 37°C
  Growth strain: DH5alpha
  Copy number: High Copy
Gene/Insert
  Gene/Insert name: Calreticulin (alt name: NM_004343.2)
  Species: H. sapiens (human)
  Entrez Gene: CALR (a.k.a. CALR1, CRT, HEL-S-99n, RO, SSA, cC1qR)
  Promoter: CMV
  Tag / fusion protein: mCherry (C terminal on backbone)
  Cloning method: Unknown
  Sequencing primers: 5′ CMV-F; 3′ SV40pA-R
Terms and licenses: Academic/Nonprofit Terms; Industry Terms: Not Available to Industry
Depositor comments: . Excitation = 587; Emission = 610
How to cite: mCherry-Calreticulin-N-16 was a gift from Michael Davidson (Addgene plasmid # 55006 ; http://n2t.net/addgene:55006 ; RRID:Addgene_55006)
