[The description below was written by a language model from this plasmid's Addgene catalogue record and pLannotate feature annotations shown in this document.]
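Description:
mCherry-Calreticulin-N-16 is a mammalian expression plasmid built on the mCherry-N1 backbone that produces human calreticulin (CALR) fused at its C terminus to the red fluorescent protein mCherry. The sequenced record is about 6 kb. Transcription of the fusion is driven by the human cytomegalovirus immediate-early enhancer and promoter. The CALR coding sequence lies just downstream of a remnant of the multiple cloning site and is followed, after a short linker region, by mCherry and an SV40 polyadenylation signal. Because the fluorescent protein sits downstream of calreticulin, the N-terminal end of the chaperone is left unmodified. The record does not state the cloning method or how ER retention of the fusion is handled.

The plasmid is propagated in E. coli through a high-copy ColE1/pUC-type origin and also carries an f1 phage origin. A single Tn5 aminoglycoside phosphotransferase gene (NeoR/KanR) serves both hosts. A bacterial bla-type promoter drives it for kanamycin selection in bacteria, and the SV40 enhancer/early promoter with an HSV TK polyadenylation signal allows G418 selection of stably transfected mammalian cells. The short large T antigen, ble and bGH poly(A) fragments in the automated annotation appear to be partial matches within backbone sequence rather than functional elements.

Calreticulin is a calcium-binding lectin chaperone of the endoplasmic reticulum, and the catalogue lists the construct's purpose as an ER localization marker. It is suited to labelling the ER in fluorescence imaging of transfected cells, with recorded mCherry excitation and emission maxima of 587 and 610 nm.
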