Features (pLannotate 1.2.2; 16 found; start..end, strand, type, name):
      1..304     +  enhancer       CMV enhancer: human cytomegalovirus immediate early enhancer
    305..508     +  promoter       CMV promoter: human cytomegalovirus (CMV) immediate early promoter
    531..558     +  misc_feature   MCS (fragment): multiple cloning site
    565..1815    +  CDS            CALR: CALR_HUMAN - Also known as CRTC. Experimental evidence at protein level: Swiss-Prot protein existence level 1. Calcium-binding chaperone that promotes folding, oligomeric assembly and quality control in the endoplasmic reticulum (ER) via the calreticulin/calnexin cycle. This lectin interacts transiently with almost all of the monoglucosylated glycoproteins that are synthesized in the ER (PubMed:7876246). Interacts with the DNA-binding domain of NR3C1 and mediates its nuclear export (PubMed:11149926). Involved in maternal gene expression regulation. May participate in oocyte maturation via the
   1864..2571    +  CDS            mCherry: mCherry is a basic (constitutively fluorescent) red fluorescent protein published in 2004, derived from Discosoma sp.. It is reported to be a very rapidly-maturing monomer with low acid sensitivity.
   2591..2674    +  CDS            large T antigen (fragment): large T antigen from SV40 (simian virus 40)
   2697..2818    +  polyA_signal   SV40 poly(A) signal: SV40 polyadenylation signal
   2852..3280    -  rep_origin     f1 ori (sequence partly withheld): f1 bacteriophage origin of replication; arrow indicates direction of (+) strand synthesis
   3307..3411    +  promoter       AmpR promoter: bla
   3413..3770    +  promoter       SV40 promoter: SV40 enhancer and early promoter
   3805..4599    +  CDS            NeoR/KanR: aminoglycoside phosphotransferase from Tn5; aph(3')-II (or nptII); confers resistance to neomycin, kanamycin, and G418 (Geneticin®)
   4620..4772    +  CDS            ble (fragment): BLE_KLEPN - Experimental evidence at protein level: Swiss-Prot protein existence level 1. Binding protein with a strong affinity to the bleomycin family of antibiotics. Binds to CL990; an antimitotic-antibiotic compound. From Klebsiella pneumoniae.
   4831..4878    +  polyA_signal   HSV TK poly(A) signal: herpes simplex virus thymidine kinase polyadenylation signal (Cole and Stacy, 1985)
   4969..4985    -  polyA_signal   bGH poly(A) signal (fragment): bovine growth hormone polyadenylation signal
   5207..5795    +  rep_origin     ori: high-copy-number ColE1/pMB1/pBR322/pUC origin of replication
   5910..5969    +  enhancer       CMV enhancer (fragment): human cytomegalovirus immediate early enhancer
>Addgene plasmid #55006 | mCherry-Calreticulin-N-16 | addgene full sequence | sequence record 470324 | Addgene NGS Result
CGTTACATAACTTACGGTAAATGGCCCGCCTGGCTGACCGCCCAACGACCCCCGCCCATTGACGTCAATA
ATGACGTATGTTCCCATAGTAACGCCAATAGGGACTTTCCATTGACGTCAATGGGTGGAGTATTTACGGT
AAACTGCCCACTTGGCAGTACATCAAGTGTATCATATGCCAAGTACGCCCCCTATTGACGTCAATGACGG
TAAATGGCCCGCCTGGCATTATGCCCAGTACATGACCTTATGGGACTTTCCTACTTGGCAGTACATCTAC
GTATTAGTCATCGCTATTACCATGGTGATGCGGTTTTGGCAGTACATCAATGGGCGTGGATAGCGGTTTG
ACTCACGGGGATTTCCAAGTCTCCACCCCATTGACGTCAATGGGAGTTTGTTTTGGCACCAAAATCAACG
GGACTTTCCAAAATGTCGTAACAACTCCGCCCCATTGACGCAAATGGGCGGTAGGCGTGTACGGTGGGAG
GTCTATATAAGCAGAGCTGGTTTAGTGAACCGTCAGATCCGCTAGCGCTACCGGACTCAGATCTCGAGGC
CACCATGCTGCTATCCGTGCCGCTGCTGCTCGGCCTCCTCGGCCTGGCCGTCGCCGAGCCTGCCGTCTAC
TTCAAGGAGCAGTTTCTGGACGGAGACGGGTGGACTTCCCGCTGGATCGAATCCAAACACAAGTCAGATT
TTGGCAAATTCGTTCTCAGTTCCGGCAAGTTCTACGGTGACGAGGAGAAAGATAAAGGTTTGCAGACAAG
CCAGGATGCACGCTTTTATGCTCTGTCGGCCAGTTTCGAGCCTTTCAGCAACAAAGGCCAGACGCTGGTG
GTGCAGTTCACGGTGAAACATGAGCAGAACATCGACTGTGGGGGCGGCTATGTGAAGCTGTTTCCTAATA
GTTTGGACCAGACAGACATGCACGGAGACTCAGAATACAACATCATGTTTGGTCCCGACATCTGTGGCCC
TGGCACCAAGAAGGTTCATGTCATCTTCAACTACAAGGGCAAGAACGTGCTGATCAACAAGGACATCCGT
TGCAAGGATGATGAGTTTACACACCTGTACACACTGATTGTGCGGCCAGACAACACCTATGAGGTGAAGA
TTGACAACAGCCAGGTGGAGTCCGGCTCCTTGGAAGACGATTGGGACTTCCTGCCACCCAAGAAGATAAA
GGATCCTGATGCTTCAAAACCGGAAGACTGGGATGAGCGGGCCAAGATCGATGATCCCACAGACTCCAAG
CCTGAGGACTGGGACAAGCCCGAGCATATCCCTGACCCTGATGCTAAGAAGCCCGAGGACTGGGATGAAG
AGATGGACGGAGAGTGGGAACCCCCAGTGATTCAGAACCCTGAGTACAAGGGTGAGTGGAAGCCCCGGCA
GATCGACAACCCAGATTACAAGGGCACTTGGATCCACCCAGAAATTGACAACCCCGAGTATTCTCCCGAT
CCCAGTATCTATGCCTATGATAACTTTGGCGTGCTGGGCCTGGACCTCTGGCAGGTCAAGTCTGGCACCA
TCTTTGACAACTTCCTCATCACCAACGATGAGGCATACGCTGAGGAGTTTGGCAACGAGACGTGGGGCGT
AACAAAGGCAGCAGAGAAACAAATGAAGGACAAACAGGACGAGGAGCAGAGGCTTAAGGAGGAGGAAGAA
GACAAGAAACGCAAAGAGGAGGAGGAGGCAGAGGACAAGGAGGATGATGAGGACAAAGATGAGGATGAGG
AGGATGAGGAGGACAAGGAGGAAGATGAGGAGGAAGATGTCCCCGGCCAGGCCAAGGACGAGCTGGCATC
CGGGGGTGCGTCAGGCGGCAGCGGATCTGGACCGGTCGCCACCATGGTGAGCAAGGGCGAGGAGGATAAC
ATGGCCATCATCAAGGAGTTCATGCGCTTCAAGGTGCACATGGAGGGCTCCGTGAACGGCCACGAGTTCG
AGATCGAGGGCGAGGGCGAGGGCCGCCCCTACGAGGGCACCCAGACCGCCAAGCTGAAGGTGACCAAGGG
TGGCCCCCTGCCCTTCGCCTGGGACATCCTGTCCCCTCAGTTCATGTACGGCTCCAAGGCCTACGTGAAG
CACCCCGCCGACATCCCCGACTACTTGAAGCTGTCCTTCCCCGAGGGCTTCAAGTGGGAGCGCGTGATGA
ACTTCGAGGACGGCGGCGTGGTGACCGTGACCCAGGACTCCTCCCTGCAGGACGGCGAGTTCATCTACAA
GGTGAAGCTGCGCGGCACCAACTTCCCCTCCGACGGCCCCGTAATGCAGAAGAAGACCATGGGCTGGGAG
GCCTCCTCCGAGCGGATGTACCCCGAGGACGGCGCCCTGAAGGGCGAGATCAAGCAGAGGCTGAAGCTGA
AGGACGGCGGCCACTACGACGCTGAGGTCAAGACCACCTACAAGGCCAAGAAGCCCGTGCAGCTGCCCGG
CGCCTACAACGTCAACATCAAGTTGGACATCACCTCCCACAACGAGGACTACACCATCGTGGAACAGTAC
GAACGCGCCGAGGGCCGCCACTCCACCGGCGGCATGGACGAGCTGTACAAGTAAAGCGGCCGCGACTCTA
GATCATAATCAGCCATACCACATTTGTAGAGGTTTTACTTGCTTTAAAAAACCTCCCACACCTCCCCCTG
AACCTGAAACATAAAATGAATGCAATTGTTGTTGTTAACTTGTTTATTGCAGCTTATAATGGTTACAAAT
AAAGCAATAGCATCACAAATTTCACAAATAAAGCATTTTTTTCACTGCATTCTAGTTGTGGTTTGTCCAA
ACTCATCAATGTATCTTAAGGCGTAAATTGTAAGCGTTAATATTTTGTTAAAATTCGCGTTAAATTTTTG
TTAAATCAGCTCATTTTTTAACCAATAGGCCGAAATCGGCAAAATCCCTTATAAATCAAAAGAATAGACC
GAGATAGGGT
[37 nt withheld, positions 2951-2987]
AAAGAACGTGGACTCCAACGTCAAAGG
[49 nt withheld, positions 3015-3063]
T
[91 nt withheld, positions 3065-3155]
G
[124 nt withheld, positions 3157-3280]
CAGGTGGCACTTTTCGGGGAAATGTGCGCGGAACCCCTATTTGTTTATTTTTCTAAATACATTCAAATAT
GTATCCGCTCATGAGACAATAACCCTGATAAATGCTTCAATAATATTGAAAAAGGAAGAGTCCTGAGGCG
GAAAGAACCAGCTGTGGAATGTGTGTCAGTTAGGGTGTGGAAAGTCCCCAGGCTCCCCAGCAGGCAGAAG
TATGCAAAGCATGCATCTCAATTAGTCAGCAACCAGGTGTGGAAAGTCCCCAGGCTCCCCAGCAGGCAGA
AGTATGCAAAGCATGCATCTCAATTAGTCAGCAACCATAGTCCCGCCCCTAACTCCGCCCATCCCGCCCC
TAACTCCGCCCAGTTCCGCCCATTCTCCGCCCCATGGCTGACTAATTTTTTTTATTTATGCAGAGGCCGA
GGCCGCCTCGGCCTCTGAGCTATTCCAGAAGTAGTGAGGAGGCTTTTTTGGAGGCCTAGGCTTTTGCAAA
GATCGATCAAGAGACAGGATGAGGATCGTTTCGCATGATTGAACAAGATGGATTGCACGCAGGTTCTCCG
GCCGCTTGGGTGGAGAGGCTATTCGGCTATGACTGGGCACAACAGACAATCGGCTGCTCTGATGCCGCCG
TGTTCCGGCTGTCAGCGCAGGGGCGCCCGGTTCTTTTTGTCAAGACCGACCTGTCCGGTGCCCTGAATGA
ACTGCAAGACGAGGCAGCGCGGCTATCGTGGCTGGCCACGACGGGCGTTCCTTGCGCAGCTGTGCTCGAC
GTTGTCACTGAAGCGGGAAGGGACTGGCTGCTATTGGGCGAAGTGCCGGGGCAGGATCTCCTGTCATCTC
ACCTTGCTCCTGCCGAGAAAGTATCCATCATGGCTGATGCAATGCGGCGGCTGCATACGCTTGATCCGGC
TACCTGCCCATTCGACCACCAAGCGAAACATCGCATCGAGCGAGCACGTACTCGGATGGAAGCCGGTCTT
GTCGATCAGGATGATCTGGACGAAGAGCATCAGGGGCTCGCGCCAGCCGAACTGTTCGCCAGGCTCAAGG
CGAGCATGCCCGACGGCGAGGATCTCGTCGTGACCCATGGCGATGCCTGCTTGCCGAATATCATGGTGGA
AAATGGCCGCTTTTCTGGATTCATCGACTGTGGCCGGCTGGGTGTGGCGGACCGCTATCAGGACATAGCG
TTGGCTACCCGTGATATTGCTGAAGAGCTTGGCGGCGAATGGGCTGACCGCTTCCTCGTGCTTTACGGTA
TCGCCGCTCCCGATTCGCAGCGCATCGCCTTCTATCGCCTTCTTGACGAGTTCTTCTGAGCGGGACTCTG
GGGTTCGAAATGACCGACCAAGCGACGCCCAACCTGCCATCACGAGATTTCGATTCCACCGCCGCCTTCT
ATGAAAGGTTGGGCTTCGGAATCGTTTTCCGGGACGCCGGCTGGATGATCCTCCAGCGCGGGGATCTCAT
GCTGGAGTTCTTCGCCCACCCTAGGGGGAGGCTAACTGAAACACGGAAGGAGACAATACCGGAAGGAACC
CGCGCTATGACGGCAATAAAAAGACAGAATAAAACGCACGGTGTTGGGTCGTTTGTTCATAAACGCGGGG
TTCGGTCCCAGGGCTGGCACTCTGTCGATACCCCACCGAGACCCCATTGGGGCCAATACGCCCGCGTTTC
TTCCTTTTCCCCACCCCACCCCCCAAGTTCGGGTGAAGGCCCAGGGCTCGCAGCCAACGTCGGGGCGGCA
GGCCCTGCCATAGCCTCAGGTTACTCATATATACTTTAGATTGATTTAAAACTTCATTTTTAATTTAAAA
GGATCTAGGTGAAGATCCTTTTTGATAATCTCATGACCAAAATCCCTTAACGTGAGTTTTCGTTCCACTG
AGCGTCAGACCCCGTAGAAAAGATCAAAGGATCTTCTTGAGATCCTTTTTTTCTGCGCGTAATCTGCTGC
TTGCAAACAAAAAAACCACCGCTACCAGCGGTGGTTTGTTTGCCGGATCAAGAGCTACCAACTCTTTTTC
CGAAGGTAACTGGCTTCAGCAGAGCGCAGATACCAAATACTGTTCTTCTAGTGTAGCCGTAGTTAGGCCA
CCACTTCAAGAACTCTGTAGCACCGCCTACATACCTCGCTCTGCTAATCCTGTTACCAGTGGCTGCTGCC
AGTGGCGATAAGTCGTGTCTTACCGGGTTGGACTCAAGACGATAGTTACCGGATAAGGCGCAGCGGTCGG
GCTGAACGGGGGGTTCGTGCACACAGCCCAGCTTGGAGCGAACGACCTACACCGAACTGAGATACCTACA
GCGTGAGCTATGAGAAAGCGCCACGCTTCCCGAAGGGAGAAAGGCGGACAGGTATCCGGTAAGCGGCAGG
GTCGGAACAGGAGAGCGCACGAGGGAGCTTCCAGGGGGAAACGCCTGGTATCTTTATAGTCCTGTCGGGT
TTCGCCACCTCTGACTTGAGCGTCGATTTTTGTGATGCTCGTCAGGGGGGCGGAGCCTATGGAAAAACGC
CAGCAACGCGGCCTTTTTACGGTTCCTGGCCTTTTGCTGGCCTTTTGCTCACATGTTCTTTCCTGCGTTA
TCCCCTGATTCTGTGGATAACCGTATTACCGCCATGCATTAGTTATTAATAGTAATCAATTACGGGGTCA
TTAGTTCATAGCCCATATATGGAGTTCCG
