>Addgene plasmid #55006 | mCherry-Calreticulin-N-16 | depositor partial sequence | sequence record 85393 | insert sequence
GCTAGCGCTACCGGACTCAGATCTCGAGGCCACCATGCTGCTATCCGTGCCGCTGCTGCTCGGCCTCCTC
GGCCTGGCCGTCGCCGAGCCTGCCGTCTACTTCAAGGAGCAGTTTCTGGACGGAGACGGGTGGACTTCCC
GCTGGATCGAATCCAAACACAAGTCAGATTTTGGCAAATTCGTTCTCAGTTCCGGCAAGTTCTACGGTGA
CGAGGAGAAAGATAAAGGTTTGCAGACAAGCCAGGATGCACGCTTTTATGCTCTGTCGGCCAGTTTCGAG
CCTTTCAGCAACAAAGGCCAGACGCTGGTGGTGCAGTTCACGGTGAAACATGAGCAGAACATCGACTGTG
GGGGCGGCTATGTGAAGCTGTTTCCTAATAGTTTGGACCAGACAGACATGCACGGAGACTCAGAATACAA
CATCATGTTTGGTCCCGACATCTGTGGCCCTGGCACCAAGAAGGTTCATGTCATCTTCAACTACAAGGGC
AAGAACGTGCTGATCAACAAGGACATCCGTTGCAAGGATGATGAGTTTACACACCTGTACACACTGATTG
TGCGGCCAGACAACACCTATGAGGTGAAGATTGACAACAGCCAGGTGGAGTCCGGCTCCTTGGAAGACGA
TTGGGACTTCCTGCCACCCAAGAAGATAAAGGATCCTGATGCTTCAAAACCGGAAGACTGGGATGAGCGG
GCCAAGATCGATGATCCCACAGACTCCAAGCCTGAGGACTGGGACAAGCCCGAGCATATCCCTGACCCTG
ATGCTAAGAAGCCCGAGGACTGGGATGAAGAGATGGACGGAGAGTGGGAACCCCCAGTGATTCAGAACCC
TGAGTACAAGGGTGAGTGGAAGCCCCGGCAGATCGACAACCCAGATTACAAGGGCACTTGGATCCACCCA
GAAATTGACAACCCCGAGTATTCTCCCGATCCCAGTATCTATGCCTATGATAACTTTGGCGTGCTGGGCC
TGGACCTCTGGCAGGTCAAGTCTGGCACCATCTTTGACAACTTCCTCATCACCAACGATGAGGCATACGC
TGAGGAGTTTGGCAACGAGACGTGGGGCGTAACAAAGGCAGCAGAGAAACAAATGAAGGACAAACAGGAC
GAGGAGCAGAGGCTTAAGGAGGAGGAAGAAGACAAGAAACGCAAAGAGGAGGAGGAGGCAGAGGACAAGG
AGGATGATGAGGACAAAGATGAGGATGAGGAGGATGAGGAGGACAAGGAGGAAGATGAGGAGGAAGATGT
CCCCGGCCAGGCCAAGGACGAGCTGGCATCCGGGGGTGCGTCAGGCGGCAGCGGATCTGGACCGGTCGCC
ACCATGGTGAGCAAGGGCGAGGAGGATAACATGGCCATCATCAAGGAGTTCATGCGCTTCAAGGTGCACA
TGGAGGGCTCCGTGAACGGCCACGAGTTCGAGATCGAGGGCGAGGGCGAGGGCCGCCCCTACGAGGGCAC
CCAGACCGCCAAGCTGAAGGTGACCAAGGGTGGCCCCCTGCCCTTCGCCTGGGACATCCTGTCCCCTCAG
TTCATGTACGGCTCCAAGGCCTACGTGAAGCACCCCGCCGACATCCCCGACTACTTGAAGCTGTCCTTCC
CCGAGGGCTTCAAGTGGGAGCGCGTGATGAACTTCGAGGACGGCGGCGTGGTGACCGTGACCCAGGACTC
CTCCCTGCAGGACGGCGAGTTCATCTACAAGGTGAAGCTGCGCGGCACCAACTTCCCCTCCGACGGCCCC
GTAATGCAGAAGAAGACCATGGGCTGGGAGGCCTCCTCCGAGCGGATGTACCCCGAGGACGGCGCCCTGA
AGGGCGAGATCAAGCAGAGGCTGAAGCTGAAGGACGGCGGCCACTACGACGCTGAGGTCAAGACCACCTA
CAAGGCCAAGAAGCCCGTGCAGCTGCCCGGCGCCTACAACGTCAACATCAAGTTGGACATCACCTCCCAC
AACGAGGACTACACCATCGTGGAACAGTACGAACGCGCCGAGGGCCGCCACTCCACCGGCGGCATGGACG
AGCTGTACAAGTAAAGCGGCCGCGACTCTAGATCATAATCAGCCA
