>Addgene plasmid #55006 | mCherry-Calreticulin-N-16 | addgene partial sequence | sequence record 96911 | mCherry-R 5'-TTGGTCACCTTCAGCTTGG-3'
CCTCGCCCTCGATCTCGAACTCGTGGCCGTTCACGGAGCCCTCCATGTGCACCTTGAAGCGCATGAACTC
CTTGATGATGGCCATGTTATCCTCCTCGCCCTTGCTCACCATGGTGGCGACCGGTCCAGATCCGCTGCCG
CCTGACGCACCCCCGGATGCCAGCTCGTCCTTGGCCTGGCCGGGGACATCTTCCTCCTCATCTTCCTCCT
TGTCCTCCTCATCCTCCTCATCCTCATCTTTGTCCTCATCATCCTCCTTGTCCTCTGCCTCCTCCTCCTC
TTTGCGTTTCTTGTCTTCTTCCTCCTCCTTAAGCCTCTGCTCCTCGTCCTGTTTGTCCTTCATTTGTTTC
TCTGCTGCCTTTGTTACGCCCCACGTCTCGTTGCCAAACTCCTCAGCGTATGCCTCATCGTTGGTGATGA
GGAAGTTGTCAAAGATGGTGCCAGACTTGACCTGCCAGAGGTCCAGGCCCAGCACGCCAAAGTTATCATA
GGCATAGATACTGGGATCGGGAGAATACTCGGGGTTGTCAATTTCTGGGTGGATCCAAGTGCCCTTGTAA
TCTGGGTTGTCGATCTGCCGGGGCTTCCACTCACCCTTGTACTCAGGGTTCTGAATCACTGGGGGTTCCC
ACTCTCCGTCCATCTCTTCATCCCAGTCCTCGGGCTTCTTAGCATCAGGGTCAGGGATATGCTCGGGCTT
GTCCCAGTCCTCAGGCTTGGAGTCTGTGGGATCATCGATCTTGGCCCGCTCATCCCAGTCTTCCGGTTTT
GAAGCATCAGGATCCTTTATCTTCTTGGGTGGCAGGAAGTCCCAATCGTCTTCCAAGGAGCCGG
